Addgene plasmid #153297: N-His-GvpC-ssrA
Purpose: Expresses ClpXP-degradable variant of Anabaena flos-aquae GvpC in E.coli
Depositing lab: Mikhail Shapiro. Depositing organization: California Institute of Technology. Publication: Acoustic biosensors for ultrasound imaging of enzyme activity. Lakshmanan A, Jin Z, Nety SP, Sawyer DP, Lee-Gosselin A, Malounda D, Swift MB, Maresca D, Shapiro MG. Nat Chem Biol. 2020 Sep;16(9):988-996. doi: 10.1038/s41589-020-0591-0. Epub 2020 Jul 13. PubMed 32661379.
Backbone
  Vector backbone: pET28a
  Backbone manufacturer: Novagen
  Backbone size w/o insert (bp): 5248
  Total vector size (bp): 5896
  Vector type: Bacterial Expression
Growth in bacteria
  Bacterial resistance: Kanamycin, 50 μg/mL
  Growth temperature: 37°C
  Growth strain: DH5alpha
  Copy number: High Copy
Gene/Insert
  Gene/Insert name: Gas vesicle protein C (with N-terminal his-tag and C-terminal ssrA tag) (alt name: GvpC)
  Species: Anabaena flos-aquae
  Insert size (bp): 648
  Mutation: 1) N-terminal 6xHis tag flanked by 1x glycine residues 2) 33 bp C-terminal ssrA tag linked to the GvpC sequence by a 2 amino acid 'SG' linker
  Promoter: T7
  Tag / fusion protein: His-tag (N terminal on insert); ssrA tag (C terminal on insert)
  Cloning method: Unknown
  Sequencing primers: 5′ T7 forward; 3′ T7 terminator reverse
Terms and licenses: Academic/Nonprofit Terms; Industry Terms: Not Available to Industry
How to cite: N-His-GvpC-ssrA was a gift from Mikhail Shapiro (Addgene plasmid # 153297 ; http://n2t.net/addgene:153297 ; RRID:Addgene_153297)
