[The description below was written by a language model from this plasmid's Addgene catalogue record and pLannotate feature annotations shown in this document.]
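Description:
N-His-GvpC-ssrA is a bacterial expression plasmid built on the Novagen pET28a backbone for producing an engineered form of gas vesicle protein C (GvpC) from Anabaena flos-aquae in E. coli. It is selected with kanamycin through an aminoglycoside phosphotransferase gene and replicates from a ColE1/pBR322-type origin. The backbone also carries the bom and rop elements and an f1 phage origin. The catalogue lists it as high copy, although rop normally moderates copy number. Short tetracycline-resistance fragments and a predicted E. coli ORF in the annotation look like leftover backbone sequence rather than functional parts.

The roughly 650 bp insert sits downstream of a T7 promoter with an adjacent lac operator and the T7 gene 10 ribosome binding site, and is followed by the T7 terminator. The plasmid-borne lacI gene supplies repressor, so expression requires a host providing T7 RNA polymerase and can be induced with IPTG. The coding sequence begins with a 6xHis tag flanked by single glycines, which allows affinity purification. It continues through GvpC and ends with an ssrA degradation tag joined by a two-residue SG linker. The feature table matches only part of the GvpC region to the reference protein and labels the degron as resembling the LVA variant, but both calls are fragment matches. The His-tag and T7 gene 10 fragments annotated after the ssrA tag are pET28a backbone sequence, presumably lying beyond the insert's stop codon.

The ssrA peptide targets the protein to the ClpXP protease, giving a ClpXP-degradable GvpC. GvpC is thought to stabilise the gas vesicle shell, and the associated work concerns acoustic biosensors for ultrasound imaging of enzyme activity. The record does not describe downstream use in detail.
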