Features (pLannotate 1.2.2; 21 found; start..end, strand, type, name):
    107..125     +  promoter       T7 promoter: promoter for bacteriophage T7 RNA polymerase
    126..150     +  protein_bind   lac operator: The lac repressor binds to the lac operator to inhibit transcription in E. coli. This inhibition can be relieved by adding lactose or isopropyl-β-D-thiogalactopyranoside (IPTG). lac repressor encoded by lacI
    165..187     +  RBS            RBS: efficient ribosome binding site from bacteriophage T7 gene 10 (Olins and Rangwala, 1989)
    200..217     +  CDS            7xHis (fragment): 6xHis affinity tag
    224..400     +  CDS            gvpC (fragment): GVPC_DOLFA - Experimental evidence at protein level: Swiss-Prot protein existence level 1. May confer stability to the gas vesicle membranes. Gas vesicles are small, hollow, gas filled protein structures that are found in several microbial planktonic microorganisms. They allow the positioning of the organism at the favorable depth for growth. From Dolichospermum flosaquae (Anabaena flos-aquae).
    809..838     +  CDS            ssrA tag (LVA) (fragment): C-terminal peptide that mediates degradation in bacteria through the ClpXP and ClpAP proteases (McGinness et al., 2006) mutant LVA variant that confers accelerated degradation under some conditions (Andersen et al., 1998)
    863..880     +  CDS            9xHis (fragment): 9xHis affinity tag
    890..939     +  CDS            SET1 (fragment): solubility-enhancement tag derived from T7 phage gene 10B
    947..994     +  terminator     T7 terminator: transcription terminator for bacteriophage T7 RNA polymerase
   1031..1459    +  rep_origin     f1 ori (sequence partly withheld): f1 bacteriophage origin of replication; arrow indicates direction of (+) strand synthesis
   1512..1569    +  promoter       AmpR promoter (fragment): bla
   1578..2393    -  CDS            KanR: aminoglycoside phosphotransferase; aph(3')-Ia; confers resistance to kanamycin in bacteria or G418 (Geneticin®) in eukaryotes
   2515..3103    +  rep_origin     ori: high-copy-number ColE1/pMB1/pBR322/pUC origin of replication
   3289..3428    -  misc_feature   bom: basis of mobility region from pBR322
   3530..3721    -  CDS            rop: Rop protein, which maintains plasmids at low copy number; rop
   3738..4118    +  CDS            YPB1_ECOLX: Protein predicted: Swiss-Prot protein existence level 4. From Escherichia coli.
   4190..4481    -  CDS            TcR (fragment): tetracycline efflux protein; tet; confers resistance to tetracycline
   4496..4517    -  protein_bind   CAP binding site: CAP binding activates transcription in the presence of cAMP. E. coli catabolite activator protein
   4530..5612    -  CDS            lacI: lac repressor; lacI; The lac repressor binds to the lac operator to inhibit transcription in E. coli. This inhibition can be relieved by adding lactose or isopropyl-β-D-thiogalactopyranoside (IPTG).
   5613..5690    -  promoter       lacI promoter: lacI
   5698..85      -  CDS            TcR (fragment) (across the origin): tetracycline efflux protein; tet; confers resistance to tetracycline
>Addgene plasmid #153297 | N-His-GvpC-ssrA | addgene full sequence | sequence record 310693 | Addgene NGS Result
ATCGGTGATGTCGGCGATATAGGCGCCAGCAACCGCACCTGTGGCGCCGGTGATGCCGGCCACGATGCGT
CCGGCGTAGAGGATCGAGATCTCGATCCCGCGAAATTAATACGACTCACTATAGGGGAATTGTGAGCGGA
TAACAATTCCCCTCTAGAAATAATTTTGTTTAACTTTAAGAAGGAGATATACCATGGGACATCACCATCA
CCATCACAGCGGGATATCTCTGATGGCAAAAATTCGTCAAGAACATCAGAGCATTGCAGAAAAAGTTGCA
GAACTGAGCCTGGAAACCCGTGAATTTCTGAGCGTTACCACCGCAAAACGCCAAGAACAGGCAGAAAAAC
AGGCACAAGAACTGCAGGCATTCTATAAAGATCTGCAAGAAACCAGCCAGCAGTTTCTGAGTGAAACCGC
ACAGGCACGTATTGCACAGGCCGAGAAACAAGCCCAAGAGCTGCTGGCCTTTCACAAAGAACTGCAAGAG
ACTTCTCAGCAGTTCCTGTCAGCAACAGCCCAAGCCCGTATCGCCCAAGCGGAGAAACAGGCGCAAGAGC
TGCTGGCATTTTATCAAGAAGTTCGCGAAACCTCACAGCAATTTCTGTCAGCCACTGCGCAAGCACGCAT
TGCGCAAGCTGAAAAACAAGCGCAAGAGCTGCTGGCGTTCCATAAAGAGCTGCAAGAAACGTCACAACAG
TTTCTGAGCGCAACGGCCGATGCACGTACAGCACAGGCGAAAGAACAGAAAGAAAGCCTGCTGAAATTTC
GTCAGGACCTGTTTGTTAGCATTTTCGGCAGCGGTGCAGCAAACGACGAAAACTACGCTTTAGCAGCTTA
GAAGCTTGCGGCCGCACTCGAGCACCACCACCACCACCACTGAGATCCGGCTGCTAACAAAGCCCGAAAG
GAAGCTGAGTTGGCTGCTGCCACCGCTGAGCAATAACTAGCATAACCCCTTGGGGCCTCTAAACGGGTCT
TGAGGGGTTTTTTGCTGAAAGGAGGAACTATATCCGGATTGGCGAATGGG
[124 nt withheld, positions 1031-1154]
C
[91 nt withheld, positions 1156-1246]
A
[49 nt withheld, positions 1248-1296]
CCTTTGACGTTGGAGTCCACGTTCTTT
[37 nt withheld, positions 1324-1360]
ACCCTATCTCGGTCTATTCTTTTGATTTATAAGGGATTTTGCCGATTTCGGCCTATTGGTTAAAAAATGA
GCTGATTTAACAAAAATTTAACGCGAATTTTAACAAAATATTAACGCTTACAATTTAGGTGGCACTTTTC
GGGGAAATGTGCGCGGAACCCCTATTTGTTTATTTTTCTAAATACATTCAAATATGTATCCGCTCATGAA
TTAATTCTTAGAAAAACTCATCGAGCATCAAATGAAACTGCAATTTATTCATATCAGGATTATCAATACC
ATATTTTTGAAAAAGCCGTTTCTGTAATGAAGGAGAAAACTCACCGAGGCAGTTCCATAGGATGGCAAGA
TCCTGGTATCGGTCTGCGATTCCGACTCGTCCAACATCAATACAACCTATTAATTTCCCCTCGTCAAAAA
TAAGGTTATCAAGTGAGAAATCACCATGAGTGACGACTGAATCCGGTGAGAATGGCAAAAGTTTATGCAT
TTCTTTCCAGACTTGTTCAACAGGCCAGCCATTACGCTCGTCATCAAAATCACTCGCATCAACCAAACCG
TTATTCATTCGTGATTGCGCCTGAGCGAGACGAAATACGCGATCGCTGTTAAAAGGACAATTACAAACAG
GAATCGAATGCAACCGGCGCAGGAACACTGCCAGCGCATCAACAATATTTTCACCTGAATCAGGATATTC
TTCTAATACCTGGAATGCTGTTTTCCCGGGGATCGCAGTGGTGAGTAACCATGCATCATCAGGAGTACGG
ATAAAATGCTTGATGGTCGGAAGAGGCATAAATTCCGTCAGCCAGTTTAGTCTGACCATCTCATCTGTAA
CATCATTGGCAACGCTACCTTTGCCATGTTTCAGAAACAACTCTGGCGCATCGGGCTTCCCATACAATCG
ATAGATTGTCGCACCTGATTGCCCGACATTATCGCGAGCCCATTTATACCCATATAAATCAGCATCCATG
TTGGAATTTAATCGCGGCCTAGAGCAAGACGTTTCCCGTTGAATATGGCTCATAACACCCCTTGTATTAC
TGTTTATGTAAGCAGACAGTTTTATTGTTCATGACCAAAATCCCTTAACGTGAGTTTTCGTTCCACTGAG
CGTCAGACCCCGTAGAAAAGATCAAAGGATCTTCTTGAGATCCTTTTTTTCTGCGCGTAATCTGCTGCTT
GCAAACAAAAAAACCACCGCTACCAGCGGTGGTTTGTTTGCCGGATCAAGAGCTACCAACTCTTTTTCCG
AAGGTAACTGGCTTCAGCAGAGCGCAGATACCAAATACTGTCCTTCTAGTGTAGCCGTAGTTAGGCCACC
ACTTCAAGAACTCTGTAGCACCGCCTACATACCTCGCTCTGCTAATCCTGTTACCAGTGGCTGCTGCCAG
TGGCGATAAGTCGTGTCTTACCGGGTTGGACTCAAGACGATAGTTACCGGATAAGGCGCAGCGGTCGGGC
TGAACGGGGGGTTCGTGCACACAGCCCAGCTTGGAGCGAACGACCTACACCGAACTGAGATACCTACAGC
GTGAGCTATGAGAAAGCGCCACGCTTCCCGAAGGGAGAAAGGCGGACAGGTATCCGGTAAGCGGCAGGGT
CGGAACAGGAGAGCGCACGAGGGAGCTTCCAGGGGGAAACGCCTGGTATCTTTATAGTCCTGTCGGGTTT
CGCCACCTCTGACTTGAGCGTCGATTTTTGTGATGCTCGTCAGGGGGGCGGAGCCTATGGAAAAACGCCA
GCAACGCGGCCTTTTTACGGTTCCTGGCCTTTTGCTGGCCTTTTGCTCACATGTTCTTTCCTGCGTTATC
CCCTGATTCTGTGGATAACCGTATTACCGCCTTTGAGTGAGCTGATACCGCTCGCCGCAGCCGAACGACC
GAGCGCAGCGAGTCAGTGAGCGAGGAAGCGGAAGAGCGCCTGATGCGGTATTTTCTCCTTACGCATCTGT
GCGGTATTTCACACCGCAATGGTGCACTCTCAGTACAATCTGCTCTGATGCCGCATAGTTAAGCCAGTAT
ACACTCCGCTATCGCTACGTGACTGGGTCATGGCTGCGCCCCGACACCCGCCAACACCCGCTGACGCGCC
CTGACGGGCTTGTCTGCTCCCGGCATCCGCTTACAGACAAGCTGTGACCGTCTCCGGGAGCTGCATGTGT
CAGAGGTTTTCACCGTCATCACCGAAACGCGCGAGGCAGCTGCGGTAAAGCTCATCAGCGTGGTCGTGAA
GCGATTCACAGATGTCTGCCTGTTCATCCGCGTCCAGCTCGTTGAGTTTCTCCAGAAGCGTTAATGTCTG
GCTTCTGATAAAGCGGGCCATGTTAAGGGCGGTTTTTTCCTGTTTGGTCACTGATGCCTCCGTGTAAGGG
GGATTTCTGTTCATGGGGGTAATGATACCGATGAAACGAGAGAGGATGCTCACGATACGGGTTACTGATG
ATGAACATGCCCGGTTACTGGAACGTTGTGAGGGTAAACAACTGGCGGTATGGATGCGGCGGGACCAGAG
AAAAATCACTCAGGGTCAATGCCAGCGCTTCGTTAATACAGATGTAGGTGTTCCACAGGGTAGCCAGCAG
CATCCTGCGATGCAGATCCGGAACATAATGGTGCAGGGCGCTGACTTCCGCGTTTCCAGACTTTACGAAA
CACGGAAACCGAAGACCATTCATGTTGTTGCTCAGGTCGCAGACGTTTTGCAGCAGCAGTCGCTTCACGT
TCGCTCGCGTATCGGTGATTCATTCTGCTAACCAGTAAGGCAACCCCGCCAGCCTAGCCGGGTCCTCAAC
GACAGGAGCACGATCATGCGCACCCGTGGGGCCGCCATGCCGGCGATAATGGCCTGCTTCTCGCCGAAAC
GTTTGGTGGCGGGACCAGTGACGAAGGCTTGAGCGAGGGCGTGCAAGATTCCGAATACCGCAAGCGACAG
GCCGATCATCGTCGCGCTCCAGCGAAAGCGGTCCTCGCCGAAAATGACCCAGAGCGCTGCCGGCACCTGT
CCTACGAGTTGCATGATAAAGAAGACAGTCATAAGTGCGGCGACGATAGTCATGCCCCGCGCCCACCGGA
AGGAGCTGACTGGGTTGAAGGCTCTCAAGGGCATCGGTCGAGATCCCGGTGCCTAATGAGTGAGCTAACT
TACATTAATTGCGTTGCGCTCACTGCCCGCTTTCCAGTCGGGAAACCTGTCGTGCCAGCTGCATTAATGA
ATCGGCCAACGCGCGGGGAGAGGCGGTTTGCGTATTGGGCGCCAGGGTGGTTTTTCTTTTCACCAGTGAG
ACGGGCAACAGCTGATTGCCCTTCACCGCCTGGCCCTGAGAGAGTTGCAGCAAGCGGTCCACGCTGGTTT
GCCCCAGCAGGCGAAAATCCTGTTTGATGGTGGTTAACGGCGGGATATAACATGAGCTGTCTTCGGTATC
GTCGTATCCCACTACCGAGATATCCGCACCAACGCGCAGCCCGGACTCGGTAATGGCGCGCATTGCGCCC
AGCGCCATCTGATCGTTGGCAACCAGCATCGCAGTGGGAACGATGCCCTCATTCAGCATTTGCATGGTTT
GTTGAAAACCGGACATGGCACTCCAGTCGCCTTCCCGTTCCGCTATCGGCTGAATTTGATTGCGAGTGAG
ATATTTATGCCAGCCAGCCAGACGCAGACGCGCCGAGACAGAACTTAATGGGCCCGCTAACAGCGCGATT
TGCTGGTGACCCAATGCGACCAGATGCTCCACGCCCAGTCGCGTACCGTCTTCATGGGAGAAAATAATAC
TGTTGATGGGTGTCTGGTCAGAGACATCAAGAAATAACGCCGGAACATTAGTGCAGGCAGCTTCCACAGC
AATGGCATCCTGGTCATCCAGCGGATAGTTAATGATCAGCCCACTGACGCGTTGCGCGAGAAGATTGTGC
ACCGCCGCTTTACAGGCTTCGACGCCGCTTCGTTCTACCATCGACACCACCACGCTGGCACCCAGTTGAT
CGGCGCGAGATTTAATCGCCGCGACAATTTGCGACGGCGCGTGCAGGGCCAGACTGGAGGTGGCAACGCC
AATCAGCAACGACTGTTTGCCCGCCAGTTGTTGTGCCACGCGGTTGGGAATGTAATTCAGCTCCGCCATC
GCCGCTTCCACTTTTTCCCGCGTTTTCGCAGAAACGTGGCTGGCCTGGTTCACCACGCGGGAAACGGTCT
GATAAGAGACACCGGCATACTCTGCGACATCGTATAACGTTACTGGTTTCACATTCACCACCCTGAATTG
ACTCTCTTCCGGGCGCTATCATGCCATACCGCGAAAGGTTTTGCGCCATTCGATGGTGTCCGGGATCTCG
ACGCTCTCCCTTATGCGACTCCTGCATTAGGAAGCAGCCCAGTAGTAGGTTGAGGCCGTTGAGCACCGCC
GCCGCAAGGAATGGTGCATGCAAGGAGATGGCGCCCAACAGTCCCCCGGCCACGGGGCCTGCCACCATAC
CCACGCCGAAACAAGCGCTCATGAGCCCGAAGTGGCGAGCCCGATCTTCCCC
